>Addgene plasmid | pdCas9-DNMT3A-EGFP (ANV) | analyzer sequence | sequence record 129624
GAGGGCCTATTTCCCATGATTCCTTCATATTTGCATATACGATACAAGGCTGTTAGAGAGATAATTGGAA
TTAATTTGACTGTAAACACAAAGATATTAGTACAAAATACGTGACGTAGAAAGTAATAATTTCTTGGGTA
GTTTGCAGTTTTAAAATTATGTTTTAAAATGGACTATCATATGCTTACCGTAACTTGAAAGTATTTCGAT
TTCTTGGCTTTATATATCTTGTGGAAAGGACGAAACACCGGGTCTTCGAGAAGACCTGTTTTAGAGCTAG
AAATAGCAAGTTAAAATAAGGCTAGTCCGTTATCAACTTGAAAAAGTGGCACCGAGTCGGTGCTTTTTTG
TTTTAGAGCTAGAAATAGCAAGTTAAAATAAGGCTAGTCCGTTTTTAGCGCGTGCGCCAATTCTGCAGAC
AAATGGCTCTAGAGGTACCCGTTACATAACTTACGGTAAATGGCCCGCCTGGCTGACCGCCCAACGACCC
CCGCCCATTGACGTCAATAGTAACGCCAATAGGGACTTTCCATTGACGTCAATGGGTGGAGTATTTACGG
TAAACTGCCCACTTGGCAGTACATCAAGTGTATCATATGCCAAGTACGCCCCCTATTGACGTCAATGACG
GTAAATGGCCCGCCTGGCATTGTGCCCAGTACATGACCTTATGGGACTTTCCTACTTGGCAGTACATCTA
CGTATTAGTCATCGCTATTACCATGGTCGAGGTGAGCCCCACGTTCTGCTTCACTCTCCCCATCTCCCCC
CCCTCCCCACCCCCAATTTTGTATTTATTTATTTTTTAATTATTTTGTGCAGCGATGGGGGCGGGGGGGG
GGGGGGGGCGCGCGCCAGGCGGGGCGGGGCGGGGCGAGGGGCGGGGCGGGGCGAGGCGGAGAGGTGCGGC
GGCAGCCAATCAGAGCGGCGCGCTCCGAAAGTTTCCTTTTATGGCGAGGCGGCGGCGGCGGCGGCCCTAT
AAAAAGCGAAGCGCGCGGCGGGCGGGAGTCGCTGCGACGCTGCCTTCGCCCCGTGCCCCGCTCCGCCGCC
GCCTCGCGCCGCCCGCCCCGGCTCTGACTGACCGCGTTACTCCCACAGGTGAGCGGGCGGGACGGCCCTT
CTCCTCCGGGCTGTAATTAGCTGAGCAAGAGGTAAGGGTTTAAGGGATGGTTGGTTGGTGGGGTATTAAT
GTTTAATTACCTGGAGCACCTGCCTGAAATCACTTTTTTTCAGGTTGGACCGGTGCCACCATGGACTATA
AGGACCACGACGGAGACTACAAGGATCATGATATTGATTACAAAGACGATGACGATAAGATGGCCCCAAA
GAAGAAGCGGAAGGTCGGTATCCACGGAGTCCCAGCAGCCGACAAGAAGTACAGCATCGGCCTGGCCATC
GGCACCAACTCTGTGGGCTGGGCCGTGATCACCGACGAGTACAAGGTGCCCAGCAAGAAATTCAAGGTGC
TGGGCAACACCGACCGGCACAGCATCAAGAAGAACCTGATCGGAGCCCTGCTGTTCGACAGCGGCGAAAC
AGCCGAGGCCACCCGGCTGAAGAGAACCGCCAGAAGAAGATACACCAGACGGAAGAACCGGATCTGCTAT
CTGCAAGAGATCTTCAGCAACGAGATGGCCAAGGTGGACGACAGCTTCTTCCACAGACTGGAAGAGTCCT
TCCTGGTGGAAGAGGATAAGAAGCACGAGCGGCACCCCATCTTCGGCAACATCGTGGACGAGGTGGCCTA
CCACGAGAAGTACCCCACCATCTACCACCTGAGAAAGAAACTGGTGGACAGCACCGACAAGGCCGACCTG
CGGCTGATCTATCTGGCCCTGGCCCACATGATCAAGTTCCGGGGCCACTTCCTGATCGAGGGCGACCTGA
ACCCCGACAACAGCGACGTGGACAAGCTGTTCATCCAGCTGGTGCAGACCTACAACCAGCTGTTCGAGGA
AAACCCCATCAACGCCAGCGGCGTGGACGCCAAGGCCATCCTGTCTGCCAGACTGAGCAAGAGCAGACGG
CTGGAAAATCTGATCGCCCAGCTGCCCGGCGAGAAGAAGAATGGCCTGTTCGGCAACCTGATTGCCCTGA
GCCTGGGCCTGACCCCCAACTTCAAGAGCAACTTCGACCTGGCCGAGGATGCCAAACTGCAGCTGAGCAA
GGACACCTACGACGACGACCTGGACAACCTGCTGGCCCAGATCGGCGACCAGTACGCCGACCTGTTTCTG
GCCGCCAAGAACCTGTCCGACGCCATCCTGCTGAGCGACATCCTGAGAGTGAACACCGAGATCACCAAGG
CCCCCCTGAGCGCCTCTATGATCAAGAGATACGACGAGCACCACCAGGACCTGACCCTGCTGAAAGCTCT
CGTGCGGCAGCAGCTGCCTGAGAAGTACAAAGAGATTTTCTTCGACCAGAGCAAGAACGGCTACGCCGGC
TACATTGACGGCGGAGCCAGCCAGGAAGAGTTCTACAAGTTCATCAAGCCCATCCTGGAAAAGATGGACG
GCACCGAGGAACTGCTCGTGAAGCTGAACAGAGAGGACCTGCTGCGGAAGCAGCGGACCTTCGACAACGG
CAGCATCCCCCACCAGATCCACCTGGGAGAGCTGCACGCCATTCTGCGGCGGCAGGAAGATTTTTACCCA
TTCCTGAAGGACAACCGGGAAAAGATCGAGAAGATCCTGACCTTCCGCATCCCCTACTACGTGGGCCCTC
TGGCCAGGGGAAACAGCAGATTCGCCTGGATGACCAGAAAGAGCGAGGAAACCATCACCCCCTGGAACTT
CGAGGAAGTGGTGGACAAGGGCGCTTCCGCCCAGAGCTTCATCGAGCGGATGACCAACTTCGATAAGAAC
CTGCCCAACGAGAAGGTGCTGCCCAAGCACAGCCTGCTGTACGAGTACTTCACCGTGTATAACGAGCTGA
CCAAAGTGAAATACGTGACCGAGGGAATGAGAAAGCCCGCCTTCCTGAGCGGCGAGCAGAAAAAGGCCAT
CGTGGACCTGCTGTTCAAGACCAACCGGAAAGTGACCGTGAAGCAGCTGAAAGAGGACTACTTCAAGAAA
ATCGAGTGCTTCGACTCCGTGGAAATCTCCGGCGTGGAAGATCGGTTCAACGCCTCCCTGGGCACATACC
ACGATCTGCTGAAAATTATCAAGGACAAGGACTTCCTGGACAATGAGGAAAACGAGGACATTCTGGAAGA
TATCGTGCTGACCCTGACACTGTTTGAGGACAGAGAGATGATCGAGGAACGGCTGAAAACCTATGCCCAC
CTGTTCGACGACAAAGTGATGAAGCAGCTGAAGCGGCGGAGATACACCGGCTGGGGCAGGCTGAGCCGGA
AGCTGATCAACGGCATCCGGGACAAGCAGTCCGGCAAGACAATCCTGGATTTCCTGAAGTCCGACGGCTT
CGCCAACAGAAACTTCATGCAGCTGATCCACGACGACAGCCTGACCTTTAAAGAGGACATCCAGAAAGCC
CAGGTGTCCGGCCAGGGCGATAGCCTGCACGAGCACATTGCCAATCTGGCCGGCAGCCCCGCCATTAAGA
AGGGCATCCTGCAGACAGTGAAGGTGGTGGACGAGCTCGTGAAAGTGATGGGCCGGCACAAGCCCGAGAA
CATCGTGATCGAAATGGCCAGAGAGAACCAGACCACCCAGAAGGGACAGAAGAACAGCCGCGAGAGAATG
AAGCGGATCGAAGAGGGCATCAAAGAGCTGGGCAGCCAGATCCTGAAAGAACACCCCGTGGAAAACACCC
AGCTGCAGAACGAGAAGCTGTACCTGTACTACCTGCAGAATGGGCGGGATATGTACGTGGACCAGGAACT
GGACATCAACCGGCTGTCCGACTACGATGTGGACGCTATCGTGCCTCAGAGCTTTCTGAAGGACGACTCC
ATCGACAACAAGGTGCTGACCAGAAGCGACAAGAACCGGGGCAAGAGCGACAACGTGCCCTCCGAAGAGG
TCGTGAAGAAGATGAAGAACTACTGGCGGCAGCTGCTGAACGCCAAGCTGATTACCCAGAGAAAGTTCGA
CAATCTGACCAAGGCCGAGAGAGGCGGCCTGAGCGAACTGGATAAGGCCGGCTTCATCAAGAGACAGCTG
GTGGAAACCCGGCAGATCACAAAGCACGTGGCACAGATCCTGGACTCCCGGATGAACACTAAGTACGACG
AGAATGACAAGCTGATCCGGGAAGTGAAAGTGATCACCCTGAAGTCCAAGCTGGTGTCCGATTTCCGGAA
GGATTTCCAGTTTTACAAAGTGCGCGAGATCAACAACTACCACCACGCCCACGACGCCTACCTGAACGCC
GTCGTGGGAACCGCCCTGATCAAAAAGTACCCTAAGCTGGAAAGCGAGTTCGTGTACGGCGACTACAAGG
TGTACGACGTGCGGAAGATGATCGCCAAGAGCGAGCAGGAAATCGGCAAGGCTACCGCCAAGTACTTCTT
CTACAGCAACATCATGAACTTTTTCAAGACCGAGATTACCCTGGCCAACGGCGAGATCCGGAAGCGGCCT
CTGATCGAGACAAACGGCGAAACCGGGGAGATCGTGTGGGATAAGGGCCGGGATTTTGCCACCGTGCGGA
AAGTGCTGAGCATGCCCCAAGTGAATATCGTGAAAAAGACCGAGGTGCAGACAGGCGGCTTCAGCAAAGA
GTCTATCCTGCCCAAGAGGAACAGCGATAAGCTGATCGCCAGAAAGAAGGACTGGGACCCTAAGAAGTAC
GGCGGCTTCGACAGCCCCACCGTGGCCTATTCTGTGCTGGTGGTGGCCAAAGTGGAAAAGGGCAAGTCCA
AGAAACTGAAGAGTGTGAAAGAGCTGCTGGGGATCACCATCATGGAAAGAAGCAGCTTCGAGAAGAATCC
CATCGACTTTCTGGAAGCCAAGGGCTACAAAGAAGTGAAAAAGGACCTGATCATCAAGCTGCCTAAGTAC
TCCCTGTTCGAGCTGGAAAACGGCCGGAAGAGAATGCTGGCCTCTGCCGGCGAACTGCAGAAGGGAAACG
AACTGGCCCTGCCCTCCAAATATGTGAACTTCCTGTACCTGGCCAGCCACTATGAGAAGCTGAAGGGCTC
CCCCGAGGATAATGAGCAGAAACAGCTGTTTGTGGAACAGCACAAGCACTACCTGGACGAGATCATCGAG
CAGATCAGCGAGTTCTCCAAGAGAGTGATCCTGGCCGACGCTAATCTGGACAAAGTGCTGTCCGCCTACA
ACAAGCACCGGGATAAGCCCATCAGAGAGCAGGCCGAGAATATCATCCACCTGTTTACCCTGACCAATCT
GGGAGCCCCTGCCGCCTTCAAGTACTTTGACACCACCATCGACCGGAAGAGGTACACCAGCACCAAAGAG
GTGCTGGACGCCACCCTGATCCACCAGAGCATCACCGGCCTGTACGAGACACGGATCGACCTGTCTCAGC
TGGGAGGCGACAAAAGGCCGGCGGCCACGAAAAAGGCCGGACAGGCCAAAAAGAAAAAGCTCGAGGGCGG
AGGCGGGAGCGGATCCCCCTCCCGGCTCCAGATGTTCTTCGCTAATAACCACGACCAGGAATTTGACCCT
CCAAAGGTTTACCCACCTGTCCCAGCTGAGAAGAGGAAGCCCATCCGGGTGCTGTCTCTCTTTGATGGAA
TCGCTACAGGGCTCCTGGTGCTGAAGGACTTGGGCATTCAGGTGGACCGCTACATTGCCTCGGAGGTGTG
TGAGGACTCCATCACGGTGGGCATGGTGCGGCACCAGGGGAAGATCATGTACGTCGGGGACGTCCGCAGC
GTCACACAGAAGCATATCCAGGAGTGGGGCCCATTCGATCTGGTGATTGGGGGCAGTCCCTGCAATGACC
TCTCCATCGTCAACCCTGCTCGCAAGGGCCTCTACGAGGGCACTGGCCGGCTCTTCTTTGAGTTCTACCG
CCTCCTGCATGATGCGCGGCCCAAGGAGGGAGATGATCGCCCCTTCTTCTGGCTCTTTGCGAATGTGGTG
GCCATGGGCGTTAGTGACAAGAGGGACATCTCGCGATTTCTCGAGTCCAACCCTGTGATGATTGATGCCA
AAGAAGTGTCAGCTGCACACAGGGCCCGCTACTTCTGGGGTAACCTTCCCGGTATGAACAGGCCGTTGGC
ATCCACTGTGAATGATAAGCTGGAGCTGCAGGAGTGTCTGGAGCATGGCAGGATAGCCAAGTTCAGCAAA
GTGAGGACCATTACTACGAGGTCAAACTCCATAAAGCAGGGCAAAGACCAGCATTTTCCTGTGTTCATGA
ATGAGAAAGAGGACATCTTATGGTGCACTGAAATGGAAAGGGTATTTGGTTTCCCAGTCCACTATACTGA
CGTCTCCAACATGAGCCGCTTGGCGAGGCAGAGACTGCTGGGCCGGTCATGGAGCGTGCCAGTCATCCGC
CACCTCTTCGCTCCGCTGAAGGAGTATTTTGCGTGTGTGTCCGGCCGGCCCGAATTCGGCAGTGGAGAGG
GCAGAGGAAGTCTGCTAACATGCGGTGACGTCGAGGAGAATCCTGGCCCAGTGAGCAAGGGCGAGGAGCT
GTTCACCGGGGTGGTGCCCATCCTGGTCGAGCTGGACGGCGACGTAAACGGCCACAAGTTCAGCGTGTCC
GGCGAGGGCGAGGGCGATGCCACCTACGGCAAGCTGACCCTGAAGTTCATCTGCACCACCGGCAAGCTGC
CCGTGCCCTGGCCCACCCTCGTGACCACCCTGACCTACGGCGTGCAGTGCTTCAGCCGCTACCCCGACCA
CATGAAGCAGCACGACTTCTTCAAGTCCGCCATGCCCGAAGGCTACGTCCAGGAGCGCACCATCTTCTTC
AAGGACGACGGCAACTACAAGACCCGCGCCGAGGTGAAGTTCGAGGGCGACACCCTGGTGAACCGCATCG
AGCTGAAGGGCATCGACTTCAAGGAGGACGGCAACATCCTGGGGCACAAGCTGGAGTACAACTACAACAG
CCACAACGTCTATATCATGGCCGACAAGCAGAAGAACGGCATCAAGGTGAACTTCAAGATCCGCCACAAC
ATCGAGGACGGCAGCGTGCAGCTCGCCGACCACTACCAGCAGAACACCCCCATCGGCGACGGCCCCGTGC
TGCTGCCCGACAACCACTACCTGAGCACCCAGTCCGCCCTGAGCAAAGACCCCAACGAGAAGCGCGATCA
CATGGTCCTGCTGGAGTTCGTGACCGCCGCCGGGATCACTCTCGGCATGGACGAGCTGTACAAGGAATTC
AATTCTAACTAGAGCTCGCTGATCAGCCTCGACTGTGCCTTCTAGTTGCCAGCCATCTGTTGTTTGCCCC
TCCCCCGTGCCTTCCTTGACCCTGGAAGGTGCCACTCCCACTGTCCTTTCCTAATAAAATGAGGAAATTG
CATCGCATTGTCTGAGTAGGTGTCATTCTATTCTGGGGGGTGGGGTGGGGCAGGACAGCAAGGGGGAGGA
TTGGGAAGAGAATAGCAGGCATGCTGGGGAGCGGCCGCAGGAACCCCTAGTGATGGAGTTGGCCACTCCC
TCTCTGCGCGCTCGCTCGCTCACTGAGGCCGGGCGACCAAAGGTCGCCCGACGCCCGGGCTTTGCCCGGG
CGGCCTCAGTGAGCGAGCGAGCGCGCAGCTGCCTGCAGGGGCGCCTGATGCGGTATTTTCTCCTTACGCA
TCTGTGCGGTATTTCACACCGCATA
[142 nt withheld, positions 7726-7867]
C
[141 nt withheld, positions 7869-8009]
CCTTTGACGTTGGAGTCCACGTTCTTT
[37 nt withheld, positions 8037-8073]
ACCCTATCTCGGGCTATTCTTTTGATTTATAAGGGATTTTGCCGATTTCGGCCTATTGGTTAAAAAATGA
GCTGATTTAACAAAAATTTAACGCGAATTTTAACAAAATATTAACGTTTACAATTTTATGGTGCACTCTC
AGTACAATCTGCTCTGATGCCGCATAGTTAAGCCAGCCCCGACACCCGCCAACACCCGCTGACGCGCCCT
GACGGGCTTGTCTGCTCCCGGCATCCGCTTACAGACAAGCTGTGACCGTCTCCGGGAGCTGCATGTGTCA
GAGGTTTTCACCGTCATCACCGAAACGCGCGAGACGAAAGGGCCTCGTGATACGCCTATTTTTATAGGTT
AATGTCATGATAATAATGGTTTCTTAGACGTCAGGTGGCACTTTTCGGGGAAATGTGCGCGGAACCCCTA
TTTGTTTATTTTTCTAAATACATTCAAATATGTATCCGCTCATGAGACAATAACCCTGATAAATGCTTCA
ATAATATTGAAAAAGGAAGAGTATGAGTATTCAACATTTCCGTGTCGCCCTTATTCCCTTTTTTGCGGCA
TTTTGCCTTCCTGTTTTTGCTCACCCAGAAACGCTGGTGAAAGTAAAAGATGCTGAAGATCAGTTGGGTG
CACGAGTGGGTTACATCGAACTGGATCTCAACAGCGGTAAGATCCTTGAGAGTTTTCGCCCCGAAGAACG
TTTTCCAATGATGAGCACTTTTAAAGTTCTGCTATGTGGCGCGGTATTATCCCGTATTGACGCCGGGCAA
GAGCAACTCGGTCGCCGCATACACTATTCTCAGAATGACTTGGTTGAGTACTCACCAGTCACAGAAAAGC
ATCTTACGGATGGCATGACAGTAAGAGAATTATGCAGTGCTGCCATAACCATGAGTGATAACACTGCGGC
CAACTTACTTCTGACAACGATCGGAGGACCGAAGGAGCTAACCGCTTTTTTGCACAACATGGGGGATCAT
GTAACTCGCCTTGATCGTTGGGAACCGGAGCTGAATGAAGCCATACCAAACGACGAGCGTGACACCACGA
TGCCTGTAGCAATGGCAACAACGTTGCGCAAACTATTAACTGGCGAACTACTTACTCTAGCTTCCCGGCA
ACAATTAATAGACTGGATGGAGGCGGATAAAGTTGCAGGACCACTTCTGCGCTCGGCCCTTCCGGCTGGC
TGGTTTATTGCTGATAAATCTGGAGCCGGTGAGCGTGGAAGCCGCGGTATCATTGCAGCACTGGGGCCAG
ATGGTAAGCCCTCCCGTATCGTAGTTATCTACACGACGGGGAGTCAGGCAACTATGGATGAACGAAATAG
ACAGATCGCTGAGATAGGTGCCTCACTGATTAAGCATTGGTAACTGTCAGACCAAGTTTACTCATATATA
CTTTAGATTGATTTAAAACTTCATTTTTAATTTAAAAGGATCTAGGTGAAGATCCTTTTTGATAATCTCA
TGACCAAAATCCCTTAACGTGAGTTTTCGTTCCACTGAGCGTCAGACCCCGTAGAAAAGATCAAAGGATC
TTCTTGAGATCCTTTTTTTCTGCGCGTAATCTGCTGCTTGCAAACAAAAAAACCACCGCTACCAGCGGTG
GTTTGTTTGCCGGATCAAGAGCTACCAACTCTTTTTCCGAAGGTAACTGGCTTCAGCAGAGCGCAGATAC
CAAATACTGTCCTTCTAGTGTAGCCGTAGTTAGGCCACCACTTCAAGAACTCTGTAGCACCGCCTACATA
CCTCGCTCTGCTAATCCTGTTACCAGTGGCTGCTGCCAGTGGCGATAAGTCGTGTCTTACCGGGTTGGAC
TCAAGACGATAGTTACCGGATAAGGCGCAGCGGTCGGGCTGAACGGGGGGTTCGTGCACACAGCCCAGCT
TGGAGCGAACGACCTACACCGAACTGAGATACCTACAGCGTGAGCTATGAGAAAGCGCCACGCTTCCCGA
AGGGAGAAAGGCGGACAGGTATCCGGTAAGCGGCAGGGTCGGAACAGGAGAGCGCACGAGGGAGCTTCCA
GGGGGAAACGCCTGGTATCTTTATAGTCCTGTCGGGTTTCGCCACCTCTGACTTGAGCGTCGATTTTTGT
GATGCTCGTCAGGGGGGCGGAGCCTATGGAAAAACGCCAGCAACGCGGCCTTTTTACGGTTCCTGGCCTT
TTGCTGGCCTTTTGCTCACATGT
Features (pLannotate 1.2.2; 19 found; start..end, strand, type, name):
      1..241     +  promoter       U6 promoter: RNA polymerase III promoter for human U6 snRNA
    268..343     +  misc_RNA       gRNA scaffold: guide RNA scaffold for the Streptococcus pyogenes CRISPR/Cas9 system
    350..393     +  misc_RNA       gRNA scaffold (fragment): guide RNA scaffold for the Streptococcus pyogenes CRISPR/Cas9 system
    440..725     +  enhancer       CMV enhancer: human cytomegalovirus immediate early enhancer; contains an 18-bp deletion relative to the standard CMV enhancer
    727..1004    +  promoter       chicken β-actin promoter: No description available
   1005..1233    +  intron         hybrid intron: hybrid between chicken β-actin (CBA) and minute virus of mice (MMV) introns (Gray et al., 2011)
   1371..5471    +  CDS            Cas9: Cas9 (Csn1) endonuclease from the Streptococcus pyogenes Type II CRISPR/Cas system generates RNA-guided double strand breaks in DNA
   5472..5519    +  CDS            nucleoplasmin NLS: bipartite nuclear localization signal from nucleoplasmin
   5547..6479    +  CDS            DNMT3A catalytic domain: catalytic domain of DNA methyltransferase 3A
   6561..7274    +  CDS            EGFP: EGFP is a basic (constitutively fluorescent) green fluorescent protein published in 1996, derived from Aequorea victoria. It is reported to be a rapidly-maturing weak dimer with moderate acid sensitivity.
   7313..7424    +  polyA_signal   bGH poly(A) signal: bovine growth hormone polyadenylation signal
   7529..7669    +  repeat_region  AAV2 ITR: inverted terminal repeat of adeno-associated virus serotype 2 inverted
   7674..7725    -  misc_feature   bom (fragment): basis of mobility region from pBR322
   7744..8124    +  rep_origin     M13 ori (sequence partly withheld): M13 bacteriophage origin of replication; arrow indicates direction of (+) strand synthesis
   8200..8249    -  misc_feature   bom (fragment): basis of mobility region from pBR322
   8351..8386    -  CDS            rop (fragment): Rop protein, which maintains plasmids at low copy number; rop
   8481..8585    +  promoter       AmpR promoter: bla
   8586..9446    +  CDS            AmpR: β-lactamase; bla; confers resistance to ampicillin, carbenicillin, and related antibiotics
   9617..10205   +  rep_origin     ori: high-copy-number ColE1/pMB1/pBR322/pUC origin of replication
